>Addgene plasmid #22502 | pCEP4-tat | addgene partial sequence | sequence record 28283 | 22502 with EBV-rev
NCTGTCTCTGTCTCTCTCTCCNCCTTCTTCTTCGATTCCGTGGGCCCTGTCGGGTCCCCTCGGGACTGGG
AGGCGGGTTGCTTTGATAGAGAAGCTTGATGAGTCTGACTGTCCTGAGGAGCTCTTCGTCGCTGTCTCCG
CTTCTTCCTGCCATAGGAGATGCCTAAGCCTTTTCTTGTGAAACACGCGTAGCAATGAAAGCAACACTTT
TTACAATAGCAATTGTTACAAGCAGTCCTAGGCTGACTTCCTGGATGCTTCCAGGGCTCTAGATTAGGAT
CTACTGGCTCCATGGTGGCTCGAGCGGCCGCTAGCAAGCTTGCTAGCAGCTGGTACCCAGCTTCTAGAGA
TCTGACGGTTCACTAAACGAGCTCTGCTTATATAGACCTCCCACCGTACACGCCTACCGCCCATTTGCGT
CAACGGGGCGGGGTTATTACGACATTTTGGAAAGTCCCGTTGATTTTGGTGCCAAAACAAACTCCCATTG
ACGTCAATGGGGTGGAGACTTGGAAATCCCCGTGAGTCAAACCGCTATCCACGCCCATTGGTGTACTGCC
AAAACCGCATCACCATGGTAATAGCGATGACTAATACGTAGATGTACTGCCAAGTAGGAAAGTCCCGTAA
GGTCATGTACTGGGCATAATGCCAGGCGGGCCATTTACCGTCATTGACGTCAATAGGGGGCGGACTTGGC
ATATGATACACTTGATGTACTGNCAAGTGGGCAGTTTACCGTAAATACTCCACCCATTGACGTCAATGGA
AAGTCCCTATTGGCGTTACTATGGGAACATACGTCATTATTGACGTCAATGGGCGGGGGTCGTTGGGCGG
TCAGCCAGGCGGGNCATTTACCGTAAGTTATGTAACGCGGANT
