[The description below was written by a language model from this plasmid's Addgene catalogue record.]
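Description:
pCEP4-tat is a mammalian expression plasmid built on the commercial pCEP4 backbone (listed at roughly 10 kb without insert) and carrying the retroviral Transactivator of Transcription (Tat) as its insert, introduced by restriction-enzyme cloning. The record gives the insert species only as "Retrovirus", but the associated work concerns production of HIV-1-based lentiviral vectors, which suggests HIV-1 Tat. In bacteria the plasmid is maintained at high copy number under ampicillin selection. No feature table is provided, so the promoter driving tat, the polyadenylation signal and any mammalian selection or episomal maintenance elements are not stated. pCEP4 is generally known as an Epstein-Barr virus-based episomal vector with a CMV promoter, oriP/EBNA-1 and a hygromycin resistance marker, but their presence in this derivative cannot be confirmed from the fields given. The exact insert size is also not recorded, although the depositor's diagnostic digest pattern points to a small fragment of about 0.25 kb alongside the roughly 10 kb vector.

The depositor describes the plasmid as one member of a set used for lentivirus generation. Tat binds the TAR element in nascent transcripts from the HIV-1 long terminal repeat and strongly stimulates transcriptional elongation. Supplying it in trans from a separate helper plasmid in the packaging cells therefore boosts expression of vector genomes that retain a Tat-dependent 5' LTR, and so raises viral titre. The construct is thus an accessory helper, co-transfected with transfer, packaging and envelope plasmids for large-scale production of lentiviral vectors intended for in vivo use. It is not itself a vector that gets packaged.
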