Addgene plasmid #22502: pCEP4-tat
Depositing lab: Sergey Kasparov. Depositing organization: University of Bristol. Publication: Efficient large-scale production and concentration of HIV-1-based lentiviral vectors for use in vivo. Coleman JE, Huentelman MJ, Kasparov S, Metcalfe BL, Paton JF, Katovich MJ, Semple-Rowland SL, Raizada MK. Physiol Genomics. 2003 Feb 6. 12(3):221-8. 10.1152/physiolgenomics.00135.2002 PubMed 12488511.
Backbone
  Vector backbone: pCEP4
  Backbone manufacturer: Invitrogen
  Backbone size w/o insert (bp): 10000
  Vector type: Mammalian Expression
Growth in bacteria
  Bacterial resistance: Ampicillin, 100 μg/mL
  Growth temperature: 37°C
  Growth strain: DH5alpha
  Growth instructions: Transform into DH5alpha and grow in Luria Broth containing 100µg/ml ampicillin.
  Copy number: High Copy
Gene/Insert
  Gene/Insert name: Transactivator of Transcription
  Species: Retrovirus
  Cloning method: Restriction Enzyme
  Sequencing primers: 5′ N/A
Resource information
  A portion of this plasmid was derived from a plasmid made by: Original plasmid sent by Jason Coleman and Matthew Huentelman.
Terms and licenses: Academic/Nonprofit Terms; Industry Terms: Not Available to Industry
Depositor comments: This plasmid forms part of a plasmid set for lentivirus generation in the Kasparov lab, University of Bristol, UK. Diagnostic digest: Digest with HindIII, expect 0.25 and 10 kb fragments.
How to cite: pCEP4-tat was a gift from Sergey Kasparov (Addgene plasmid # 22502 ; http://n2t.net/addgene:22502 ; RRID:Addgene_22502)
